Addgene plasmid #46458: pGEX Nck2-SH2
Depositing lab: Bruce Mayer. Depositing organization: University of Connecticut Health Center. Publication: High-throughput phosphotyrosine profiling using SH2 domains. Machida K, Thompson CM, Dierck K, Jablonowski K, Karkkainen S, Liu B, Zhang H, Nash PD, Newman DK, Nollau P, Pawson T, Renkema GH, Saksela K, Schiller MR, Shin DG, Mayer BJ. Mol Cell. 2007 Jun 22;26(6):899-915. 10.1016/j.molcel.2007.05.031 PubMed 17588523.
Backbone
  Vector backbone: pGEX6P1
  Backbone manufacturer: GE Healthcare Biosciences
  Backbone size w/o insert (bp): 4900
  Vector type: Bacterial Expression
Growth in bacteria
  Bacterial resistance: Ampicillin, 100 μg/mL
  Growth temperature: 37°C
  Growth strain: DH5alpha
  Copy number: Low Copy
Gene/Insert
  Gene/Insert name: NM_001004720.2 (alt names: Nck2; GRB4; NCKbeta; NCK2)
  Species: H. sapiens (human)
  Insert size (bp): 334
  Mutation: contains amino acids 274-380
  Entrez Gene: NCK2 (a.k.a. GRB4, NCKbeta)
  Promoter: Tac
  Tag / fusion protein: GST (N terminal on backbone); PreScission (N terminal on backbone)
  Cloning method: Restriction Enzyme; 5′ cloning site BamHI (not destroyed); 3′ cloning site EcoRI (not destroyed)
  Sequencing primers: 5′ pGEX-5; 3′ pGEX-3
Terms and licenses: Academic/Nonprofit Terms; Industry Terms: Not Available to Industry
Depositor comments: The molecular weight of the GST fusion protein is approximately 37.1 kDa
How to cite: pGEX Nck2-SH2 was a gift from Bruce Mayer (Addgene plasmid # 46458 ; http://n2t.net/addgene:46458 ; RRID:Addgene_46458)
