[The description below was written by a language model from this plasmid's Addgene catalogue record and pLannotate feature annotations shown in this document.]
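Description:
pGEX Nck2-SH2 is a bacterial expression plasmid built on the pGEX6P1 backbone for producing the SH2 domain of human NCK2 (also called GRB4 or NCKbeta) as a glutathione S-transferase fusion in E. coli. The insert, about 334 bp cloned between retained BamHI and EcoRI sites, encodes amino acids 274–380 of the adaptor protein. It sits in frame downstream of the Schistosoma japonicum GST coding sequence and a PreScission protease recognition site supplied by the backbone. The domain can therefore be captured on glutathione resin and, if desired, cleaved away from the GST moiety. The depositor gives the fusion protein mass as roughly 37.1 kDa.

Transcription is driven by the hybrid tac promoter followed by a lac operator. The plasmid carries its own lacI gene under the lacIq promoter, so expression stays repressed until it is induced with IPTG. Propagation relies on a ColE1/pBR322-type origin, and selection uses the β-lactamase gene conferring ampicillin resistance; the catalogue lists the plasmid as low copy. The annotated full sequence of 5,363 nt also shows backbone remnants such as a lacZα fragment with its lac promoter, operator and CAP site, and partial bom and rop matches. A short partial AviTag match is annotated just downstream of the insert, but the catalogue entry lists no such tag, so this may simply be an annotation artefact.

The associated publication concerns high-throughput phosphotyrosine profiling with SH2 domains. This suggests the purified GST–SH2 protein is meant as a probe for tyrosine-phosphorylated binding partners, as well as for general pull-down or binding studies of the NCK2 SH2 domain.
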