Features (pLannotate 1.2.2; 18 found; start..end, strand, type, name):
      6..107     -  CDS            yciV (fragment): RNAAM_ECOLI - Also known as trpH From Escherichia coli (strain K12).
    183..211     +  promoter       tac promoter: strong E. coli promoter; hybrid between the trp and lac UV5 promoters
    219..235     +  protein_bind   lac operator: The lac repressor binds to the lac operator to inhibit transcription in E. coli. This inhibition can be relieved by adding lactose or isopropyl-β-D-thiogalactopyranoside (IPTG). lac repressor encoded by lacI
    258..911     +  CDS            GST26_SCHJA: Experimental evidence at protein level: Swiss-Prot protein existence level 1. GST isoenzymes appear to play a central role in the parasite detoxification system. Other functions are also suspected including a role in increasing the solubility of haematin in the parasite gut. From Schistosoma japonicum (Blood fluke).
    951..1271    +  CDS            NCK2 (fragment): NCK2_HUMAN - Also known as GRB4. Experimental evidence at protein level: Swiss-Prot protein existence level 1. Adapter protein which associates with tyrosine-phosphorylated growth factor receptors or their cellular substrates. Maintains low levels of EIF2S1 phosphorylation by promoting its dephosphorylation by PP1. Plays a role in ELK1-dependent transcriptional activation in response to activated Ras signaling. From Homo sapiens (Human).
   1308..1349    +  CDS            AviTag™ (fragment): peptide tag that allows for enzymatic biotinylation
   1380..1419    +  CDS            rop (fragment): Rop protein, which maintains plasmids at low copy number; rop
   1521..1561    +  misc_feature   bom (fragment): basis of mobility region from pBR322
   1666..1770    +  promoter       AmpR promoter: bla
   1771..2631    +  CDS            AmpR: β-lactamase; bla; confers resistance to ampicillin, carbenicillin, and related antibiotics
   2802..3390    +  rep_origin     ori: high-copy-number ColE1/pMB1/pBR322/pUC origin of replication
   3576..3627    -  misc_feature   bom (fragment): basis of mobility region from pBR322
   3634..3711    +  promoter       lacIq promoter: lacI (mutant); In the lacIq allele, a single base change in the promoter boosts expression of the lacI gene about 10-fold.
   3712..4794    +  CDS            lacI: lac repressor; lacI; The lac repressor binds to the lac operator to inhibit transcription in E. coli. This inhibition can be relieved by adding lactose or isopropyl-β-D-thiogalactopyranoside (IPTG).
   4807..4828    +  protein_bind   CAP binding site: CAP binding activates transcription in the presence of cAMP. E. coli catabolite activator protein
   4843..4873    +  promoter       lac promoter: promoter for the E. coli lac operon
   4881..4897    +  protein_bind   lac operator: The lac repressor binds to the lac operator to inhibit transcription in E. coli. This inhibition can be relieved by adding lactose or isopropyl-β-D-thiogalactopyranoside (IPTG). lac repressor encoded by lacI
   4917..5090    +  CDS            lacZα: LacZα fragment of β-galactosidase; lacZ fragment
>Addgene plasmid #46458 | pGEX Nck2-SH2 | depositor full sequence | sequence record 65637 | Full Sequence
ACGTTATCGACTGCACGGTGCACCAATGCTTCTGGCGTCAGGCAGCCATCGGAAGCTGTGGTATGGCTGT
GCAGGTCGTAAATCACTGCATAATTCGTGTCGCTCAAGGCGCACTCCCGTTCTGGATAATGTTTTTTGCG
CCGACATCATAACGGTTCTGGCAAATATTCTGAAATGAGCTGTTGACAATTAATCATCGGCTCGTATAAT
GTGTGGAATTGTGAGCGGATAACAATTTCACACAGGAAACAGTATTCATGTCCCCTATACTAGGTTATTG
GAAAATTAAGGGCCTTGTGCAACCCACTCGACTTCTTTTGGAATATCTTGAAGAAAAATATGAAGAGCAT
TTGTATGAGCGCGATGAAGGTGATAAATGGCGAAACAAAAAGTTTGAATTGGGTTTGGAGTTTCCCAATC
TTCCTTATTATATTGATGGTGATGTTAAATTAACACAGTCTATGGCCATCATACGTTATATAGCTGACAA
GCACAACATGTTGGGTGGTTGTCCAAAAGAGCGTGCAGAGATTTCAATGCTTGAAGGAGCGGTTTTGGAT
ATTAGATACGGTGTTTCGAGAATTGCATATAGTAAAGACTTTGAAACTCTCAAAGTTGATTTTCTTAGCA
AGCTACCTGAAATGCTGAAAATGTTCGAAGATCGTTTATGTCATAAAACATATTTAAATGGTGATCATGT
AACCCATCCTGACTTCATGTTGTATGACGCTCTTGATGTTGTTTTATACATGGACCCAATGTGCCTGGAT
GCGTTCCCAAAATTAGTTTGTTTTAAAAAACGTATTGAAGCTATCCCACAAATTGATAAGTACTTGAAAT
CCAGCAAGTATATAGCATGGCCTTTGCAGGGCTGGCAAGCCACGTTTGGTGGTGGCGACCATCCTCCAAA
ATCGGATCTGGAAGTTCTGTTCCAGGGGCCCCTGGGATCCCCCTCGTCCAGCGGGCGCTTCGCGGGCAGA
GAGTGGTACTACGGGAACGTGACGCGGCACCAGGCCGAGTGCGCCCTCAACGAGCGGGGCGTGGAGGGCG
ACTTCCTCATTAGGGACAGCGAGTCCTCGCCCAGCGACTTCTCCGTGTCCCTTAAAGCGTCAGGGAAGAA
CAAACACTTCAAGGTGCAGCTCGTGGACAATGTCTACTGCATTGGGCAGCGGCGCTTCCACACCATGGAC
GAGCTGGTGGAACACTACAAAAAGGCGCCCATCTTCACCAGCGAGCACGGGGAGAAGCTCTACCTCGTCA
GGGCCCTGCAGGGAATTCATCGTGACGCAAGCTTGCTTGGTGGCGGTCTGAACGACATCTTCGAGGCTCA
GAAAATCGAATGGCACGAATAAGCGGCCGCATCGTGACTGACTGACGATCTGCCTCGCGCGTTTCGGTGA
TGACGGTGAAAACCTCTGACACATGCAGCTCCCGGAGACGGTCACAGCTTGTCTGTAAGCGGATGCCGGG
AGCAGACAAGCCCGTCAGGGCGCGTCAGCGGGTGTTGGCGGGTGTCGGGGCGCAGCCATGACCCAGTCAC
GTAGCGATAGCGGAGTGTATAATTCTTGAAGACGAAAGGGCCTCGTGATACGCCTATTTTTATAGGTTAA
TGTCATGATAATAATGGTTTCTTAGACGTCAGGTGGCACTTTTCGGGGAAATGTGCGCGGAACCCCTATT
TGTTTATTTTTCTAAATACATTCAAATATGTATCCGCTCATGAGACAATAACCCTGATAAATGCTTCAAT
AATATTGAAAAAGGAAGAGTATGAGTATTCAACATTTCCGTGTCGCCCTTATTCCCTTTTTTGCGGCATT
TTGCCTTCCTGTTTTTGCTCACCCAGAAACGCTGGTGAAAGTAAAAGATGCTGAAGATCAGTTGGGTGCA
CGAGTGGGTTACATCGAACTGGATCTCAACAGCGGTAAGATCCTTGAGAGTTTTCGCCCCGAAGAACGTT
TTCCAATGATGAGCACTTTTAAAGTTCTGCTATGTGGCGCGGTATTATCCCGTGTTGACGCCGGGCAAGA
GCAACTCGGTCGCCGCATACACTATTCTCAGAATGACTTGGTTGAGTACTCACCAGTCACAGAAAAGCAT
CTTACGGATGGCATGACAGTAAGAGAATTATGCAGTGCTGCCATAACCATGAGTGATAACACTGCGGCCA
ACTTACTTCTGACAACGATCGGAGGACCGAAGGAGCTAACCGCTTTTTTGCACAACATGGGGGATCATGT
AACTCGCCTTGATCGTTGGGAACCGGAGCTGAATGAAGCCATACCAAACGACGAGCGTGACACCACGATG
CCTGCAGCAATGGCAACAACGTTGCGCAAACTATTAACTGGCGAACTACTTACTCTAGCTTCCCGGCAAC
AATTAATAGACTGGATGGAGGCGGATAAAGTTGCAGGACCACTTCTGCGCTCGGCCCTTCCGGCTGGCTG
GTTTATTGCTGATAAATCTGGAGCCGGTGAGCGTGGGTCTCGCGGTATCATTGCAGCACTGGGGCCAGAT
GGTAAGCCCTCCCGTATCGTAGTTATCTACACGACGGGGAGTCAGGCAACTATGGATGAACGAAATAGAC
AGATCGCTGAGATAGGTGCCTCACTGATTAAGCATTGGTAACTGTCAGACCAAGTTTACTCATATATACT
TTAGATTGATTTAAAACTTCATTTTTAATTTAAAAGGATCTAGGTGAAGATCCTTTTTGATAATCTCATG
ACCAAAATCCCTTAACGTGAGTTTTCGTTCCACTGAGCGTCAGACCCCGTAGAAAAGATCAAAGGATCTT
CTTGAGATCCTTTTTTTCTGCGCGTAATCTGCTGCTTGCAAACAAAAAAACCACCGCTACCAGCGGTGGT
TTGTTTGCCGGATCAAGAGCTACCAACTCTTTTTCCGAAGGTAACTGGCTTCAGCAGAGCGCAGATACCA
AATACTGTCCTTCTAGTGTAGCCGTAGTTAGGCCACCACTTCAAGAACTCTGTAGCACCGCCTACATACC
TCGCTCTGCTAATCCTGTTACCAGTGGCTGCTGCCAGTGGCGATAAGTCGTGTCTTACCGGGTTGGACTC
AAGACGATAGTTACCGGATAAGGCGCAGCGGTCGGGCTGAACGGGGGGTTCGTGCACACAGCCCAGCTTG
GAGCGAACGACCTACACCGAACTGAGATACCTACAGCGTGAGCTATGAGAAAGCGCCACGCTTCCCGAAG
GGAGAAAGGCGGACAGGTATCCGGTAAGCGGCAGGGTCGGAACAGGAGAGCGCACGAGGGAGCTTCCAGG
GGGAAACGCCTGGTATCTTTATAGTCCTGTCGGGTTTCGCCACCTCTGACTTGAGCGTCGATTTTTGTGA
TGCTCGTCAGGGGGGCGGAGCCTATGGAAAAACGCCAGCAACGCGGCCTTTTTACGGTTCCTGGCCTTTT
GCTGGCCTTTTGCTCACATGTTCTTTCCTGCGTTATCCCCTGATTCTGTGGATAACCGTATTACCGCCTT
TGAGTGAGCTGATACCGCTCGCCGCAGCCGAACGACCGAGCGCAGCGAGTCAGTGAGCGAGGAAGCGGAA
GAGCGCCTGATGCGGTATTTTCTCCTTACGCATCTGTGCGGTATTTCACACCGCATAAATTCCGACACCA
TCGAATGGTGCAAAACCTTTCGCGGTATGGCATGATAGCGCCCGGAAGAGAGTCAATTCAGGGTGGTGAA
TGTGAAACCAGTAACGTTATACGATGTCGCAGAGTATGCCGGTGTCTCTTATCAGACCGTTTCCCGCGTG
GTGAACCAGGCCAGCCACGTTTCTGCGAAAACGCGGGAAAAAGTGGAAGCGGCGATGGCGGAGCTGAATT
ACATTCCCAACCGCGTGGCACAACAACTGGCGGGCAAACAGTCGTTGCTGATTGGCGTTGCCACCTCCAG
TCTGGCCCTGCACGCGCCGTCGCAAATTGTCGCGGCGATTAAATCTCGCGCCGATCAACTGGGTGCCAGC
GTGGTGGTGTCGATGGTAGAACGAAGCGGCGTCGAAGCCTGTAAAGCGGCGGTGCACAATCTTCTCGCGC
AACGCGTCAGTGGGCTGATCATTAACTATCCGCTGGATGACCAGGATGCCATTGCTGTGGAAGCTGCCTG
CACTAATGTTCCGGCGTTATTTCTTGATGTCTCTGACCAGACACCCATCAACAGTATTATTTTCTCCCAT
GAAGACGGTACGCGACTGGGCGTGGAGCATCTGGTCGCATTGGGTCACCAGCAAATCGCGCTGTTAGCGG
GCCCATTAAGTTCTGTCTCGGCGCGTCTGCGTCTGGCTGGCTGGCATAAATATCTCACTCGCAATCAAAT
TCAGCCGATAGCGGAACGGGAAGGCGACTGGAGTGCCATGTCCGGTTTTCAACAAACCATGCAAATGCTG
AATGAGGGCATCGTTCCCACTGCGATGCTGGTTGCCAACGATCAGATGGCGCTGGGCGCAATGCGCGCCA
TTACCGAGTCCGGGCTGCGCGTTGGTGCGGATATCTCGGTAGTGGGATACGACGATACCGAAGACAGCTC
ATGTTATATCCCGCCGTCAACCACCATCAAACAGGATTTTCGCCTGCTGGGGCAAACCAGCGTGGACCGC
TTGCTGCAACTCTCTCAGGGCCAGGCGGTGAAGGGCAATCAGCTGTTGCCCGTCTCACTGGTGAAAAGAA
AAACCACCCTGGCGCCCAATACGCAAACCGCCTCTCCCCGCGCGTTGGCCGATTCATTAATGCAGCTGGC
ACGACAGGTTTCCCGACTGGAAAGCGGGCAGTGAGCGCAACGCAATTAATGTGAGTTAGCTCACTCATTA
GGCACCCCAGGCTTTACACTTTATGCTTCCGGCTCGTATGTTGTGTGGAATTGTGAGCGGATAACAATTT
CACACAGGAAACAGCTATGACCATGATTACGGATTCACTGGCCGTCGTTTTACAACGTCGTGACTGGGAA
AACCCTGGCGTTACCCAACTTAATCGCCTTGCAGCACATCCCCCTTTCGCCAGCTGGCGTAATAGCGAAG
AGGCCCGCACCGATCGCCCTTCCCAACAGTTGCGCAGCCTGAATGGCGAATGGCGCTTTGCCTGGTTTCC
GGCACCAGAAGCGGTGCCGGAAAGCTGGCTGGAGTGCGATCTTCCTGAGGCCGATACTGTCGTCGTCCCC
TCAAACTGGCAGATGCACGGTTACGATGCGCCCATCTACACCAACGTAACCTATCCCATTACGGTCAATC
CGCCGTTTGTTCCCACGGAGAATCCGACGGGTTGTTACTCGCTCACATTTAATGTTGATGAAAGCTGGCT
ACAGGAAGGCCAGACGCGAATTATTTTTGATGGCGTTGGAATT
