>Addgene plasmid #46458 | pGEX Nck2-SH2 | depositor partial sequence | sequence record 65638 | Insert sequence
GGATCCCCCTCGTCCAGCGGGCGCTTCGCGGGCAGAGAGTGGTACTACGGGAACGTGACGCGGCACCAGG
CCGAGTGCGCCCTCAACGAGCGGGGCGTGGAGGGCGACTTCCTCATTAGGGACAGCGAGTCCTCGCCCAG
CGACTTCTCCGTGTCCCTTAAAGCGTCAGGGAAGAACAAACACTTCAAGGTGCAGCTCGTGGACAATGTC
TACTGCATTGGGCAGCGGCGCTTCCACACCATGGACGAGCTGGTGGAACACTACAAAAAGGCGCCCATCT
TCACCAGCGAGCACGGGGAGAAGCTCTACCTCGTCAGGGCCCTGCAGGGAATTC
