>Addgene plasmid #46458 | pGEX Nck2-SH2 | addgene partial sequence | sequence record 66756 | pGEX5
GGATCTGGANTTCTGTTCCAGGGGCCCCTGGGATCCCCCTCGTCCAGCGGGCGCTTCGCGGGCAGAGAGT
GGTACTACGGGAACGTGACGCGGCACCAGGCCGAGTGCGCCCTCAACGAGCGGGGCGTGGAGGGCGACTT
CCTCATTAGGGACAGCGAGTCCTCGCCCAGCGACTTCTCCGTGTCCCTTAAAGCGTCAGGGAAGAACAAA
CACTTCAAGGTGCAGCTCGTGGACAATGTCTACTGCATTGGGCAGCGGCGCTTCCACACCATGGACGAGC
TGGTGGAACACTACAAAAAGGCGCCCATCTTCACCAGCGAGCACGGGGAGAAGCTCTACCTCGTCAGGGC
CCTGCAGGGAATTCATCGTGACGCAAGCTTGCTTGGTGGCGGTCTGAACGACATCTTCGAGGCTCAGAAA
ATCGAATGGCACGAATAAGCGGCCGCATCGTGACTGACTGACGATCTGCCTCGCGCGTTTCGGTGATGAC
GGTGAAAACCTCTGACACATGCAGCTCCCGGAGACGGTCACAGCTTGTCTGTAAGCGGATGCCGGGAGCA
GACAAGCCCGTCAGGGCGCGTCAGCGGGTGTTGGCGGGTGTCGGGGCGCAGCCATGACCCAGTCACGTAG
CGATAGCGGAGTGTATAATTCTTGAAGACGAAAGGGCCTCGTGATACGCCTATTTTTATAGGTTAATGTC
ATGATAATAATGGTTTCTTAGACGTCAGGTGGCACTTTTCGGGGAAATGTGCGCGGAACCCCTATTTGTT
TATTTTTCTAAATACATTCAAATATGTATCCGCTCATGAGACAATAACCCTGATAAATGCTTCAATAATA
TTGAAAAAGGANAG
